>Addgene plasmid #70939 | pFOSGE_COF2D12 | depositor partial sequence | sequence record 126881 | insert
ATGCCTTCTAGCGATCCCCTGCCGCCCAAGGAGGGCGCGCTCTTCCGCAAGCTACTTAAATGCTACGAAC
TGAAGCAGTACAAAAATGGCCTTAAACTGGCCAAGCAGATCCTGTCCAACCCCAAGTACATGGAGCACGG
CGAGACGCTGGCCATGAAGGGGCTTACTCTGAACGGACTGGGGCGCCGCGAGGAGGCCTACAAGTATGTG
CGTCTGGGTCTGCGAAACGACCTGCGCTCCCACGTTTGCTGGCACGTCTACGGACTGCTCCAGCGCAGCG
ACAAGAAGTACGATGAGGCCATCAAGTGCTACCGCAACGCGCTCAAGTGGGAGAAGGATAACCTGCAGAT
CCTGAAGGACCTGTCGCTTCTCCAGATCCAAATGCGCGACCTCGAGGGCTACAAGGAGACGCGCCACCAC
CTGTTCACGCTGCGTCCCTCGCAGCACGCCTCCTGGATCGGTTTCGCCATGAGCTACCATCTGCTGGGTG
ACTACGACATGGCCAACAGCATCCTGGAGACGTTCAGCCAGTCGCAAACGTCGATTGAGGCGCACGATTA
TCGGCACTCGGAGCTGCTGCTCTACCAGAACCAGATACTCATCGAGTCGAATCGTCTGCAGCAGGCCGTG
GACCACCTGACCAAATACCAGGGCCAGATCGTCGACAAGCTGGCCGTTCGCGAGACCATGGGTGATCTGT
ACATCAAGCTGCAGCAGCAGGAGAAGGCAGTGCCCATCTTTGAGTCTCTGATCCGCCGCAATCCGGAGAA
TGTGCTCTACTACGAGCAGTACATTGCCGCCCGCCAGGTGACCGACTCAAGCGCCGTGGTGTCGATCTAT
CGCGTGTTCCAGGAGCAGTATCCGCGCGCCCTGTGCCCTCGCCGCCTGCCTTTGAACATCGCCAACGGCG
ACGAGTTTCGCGTCGTGACCGACGAGTACCTGCGCCGCGGTCTGCGTAAGGGCATTCCGCCGCTATTTGT
CAACGTGCGCACTCTGCACCAGATACCGGAGAGGGCGGCCGTTATCGAGGAGCTGGCGCTGCAGTATTTC
GAGAACCTTACCCGTTCCGGCCACTTTTCTCGCGAAGATGCCGACGCCGGAATTCCCGTCGAGCCGGCCT
CGGCGCTGGTGTGGACGGCACTGTTTCTGGCGCAGCACTACGACTACATGCGCGATACGGACCGCGCTCT
GGAGTACATCAATGTGGCTATCGACCATACGCCAACACTCATTGAGCTGCTTATCACCAAGGGTCGCATC
TTTAAGCATGCTGGCGATCCCGTGGAGGCGTACGTCTGGCTGGAGGAGGCCCAAAGCATGGACACGGCAG
ATCGCTACATCAATTCGAAGTGCGCGAAGTACATGCTGCGCGCCAACATGGTGCAGGAGGCAGAGGAGAT
CTGCGCCAAGTTCACTCGCGAGGGTGTCTCCGCCATGGACAACTTGAACGAGATGCAGTGCATGTGGTTC
CAGACGGAGTGTGCCCTGGCCTATCAGCGCATGGGTCGCTGGGGCGAGTCGTTGAAGAAGTGCCACGAGG
TGGAGCGCCACTTTGCCGAAATCGTCGAGGACCAGTTCGATTTCCACACCTATTGCATGCGTAAAATGAC
GCTGCGCGCCTACGTTGGCCTGTTGCGATTGGAGGACGTGCTACGCCAGCATCCATTCTATTTCAAGGCG
GCCAAGTGCGCCATCGAGGTGTACATTCGTCTGTACGACAAGCCGCTTAAGTCGGAGACAACCATTGAAG
AGATTGACATTGAGAACCTGCCGCCATCAGAACTGAAGAAGCTGCGCAGCAAACAGCGCAAGGCCAAGAA
GAAAGCTGAGCTGGAGAGTGCGCAGGCCGCACAGGCGCAGGTGAAGCGCGAGCAGCACCAGAAATCGAAA
CAGCAGGCAAACCAGGAGACCGACCCCGATGCTCCGCAGTTGGACGAGCTGGTGGCCGAGAAGCTGGAGC
GCACGGACGATCCGCTGGACAAGGCCATTGAATTCTTGAAACCGCTGCAGCAGCTGGCTAAGGAGCGCAT
CGAGACGCATCTGCTGGCCTTCGAGTTGTACTACCGCAAGAACAAACTGCTCCTTATGCTGCAGTGCATC
CGGCGCGCTCGCGCCGTCGACGCCTCGCACCCCGTAATCCACAGCTGCATTATTCGCTTCGTTAAATCGT
TGACCAGCGCCGCCAAGGAGCAGCCGTTCAATGAGCACGTGCAGCAGGTGCTGGAGAAGGCCACCAAAGA
ACTGATAGGCAGCAAGACGCCCCAGCAGCTCAACGATGAGTTTATTGCCAAACACAACGCTTCCATACTG
CATTTATACGAGGGCGCACGCAGTCTGTACGAACTGGACAATAGTAAAAAAGCTGCCGCCATCAAGCTGG
TCACTAGCTTCAACCTGGCCAAGCTCCGGCTGGAGGAGGCCACCAAAATCTACACAGCGTTGCGGGACGG
CGATGTGTTTGGCGAGTGCGAGGCAGAGGCCGCTTCCTACCAGCAGGCGTGCCACCAACGCTTCCAGTAC
GCCCGCATCTTTCGCAATGTCGAGGAGCTGGAGGCTCAACTGCAGGAGAAGGAGGCCGCCAAGCTGCGCG
CCGAGGAAGAGCAGCAGCAGCTGATTCACGTTGATTCTAGTGAACCGGTGTCTGTTTTGGCCACGGCAGC
GGCAGCGTCT
