>Addgene plasmid #70939 | pFOSGE_COF2D12 | addgene partial sequence | sequence record 130306 | M13-Rev 5'-CAGGAAACAGCTATGACC-3'
GCTGGATGGCAAATAATGATTTTATTTTGACTGATAGTGACCTGTTCGTTGCAACAAATTGATAAGCAAT
GCTTTCTTATAATGCCAACTTTGTACAAGAAAGCTGGGTCAGACGCTGCCGCTGCCGTGGCCAAAACAGA
CACCGGTTCACTAGAATCAACGTGAATCAGCTGCTGCTGCTCTTCCTCGGCGCGCAGCTTGGCGGCCTCC
TTCTCCTGCAGTTGAGCCTCCAGCTCCTCGACATTGCGAAAGATGCGGGCGTACTGGAAGCGTTGGTGGC
ACGCCTGCTGGTAGGAAGCGGCCTCTGCCTCGCACTCGCCAAACACATCGCCGTCCCGCAACGCTGTGTA
GATTTTGGTGGCCTCCTCCAGCCGGAGCTTGGCCAGGTTGAAGCTAGTGACCAGCTTGATGGCGGCAGCT
TTTTTACTATTGTCCAGTTCGTACAGACTGCGTGCGCCCTCGTATAAATGCAGTATGGAAGCGTTGTGTT
TGGCAATAAACTCATCGTTGAGCTGCTGGGGCGTCTTGCTGCCTATCAGTTCTTTGGTGGCCTTCTCCAG
CACCTGCTGCACGTGCTCATTGAACGGCTGCTCCTTGGCGGCGCTGGTCAACGATTTAACGAAGCGAATA
ATGCAGCTGTGGATTACGGGGTGCGAGGCGTCGACGGCGCGAGCGCGCCGGATGCACTGCAGCATA
