[The description below was written by a language model from this plasmid's Addgene catalogue record.]
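Description:
pFOSGE_COF2D12 is a Gateway entry clone built on the commercial pDONR221 donor backbone and carrying the Drosophila melanogaster gene Nat1 (also annotated as CG12202) as an insert of about 2.7 kb. It is a bacterial cloning plasmid rather than an expression vector. It is maintained at high copy number in standard E. coli cloning strains and selected with kanamycin. The insert was introduced by Gateway recombination. In a pDONR221-derived clone this normally means that the donor vector's counter-selectable cassette has been replaced by the gene of interest, leaving the insert flanked by attL recombination sites. No feature table accompanies the record, so the exact sites, insert boundaries and the presence or absence of a stop codon cannot be confirmed here. M13 forward and reverse priming sites on either side of the insert are listed for sequence verification.

As an entry clone, the plasmid has no stated promoter, tag or reporter driving Nat1. Its role is to act as a shuttle from which the insert can be moved by an LR recombination reaction into any compatible destination vector, which then supplies the promoter, fusion partners and host-specific elements. The associated publication concerns the context-dependent regulatory functions of transcriptional regulators. This suggests the clone belongs to a collection of fly factor clones assembled for such functional assays, although the record gives the purpose only as "Gateway entry clone" and does not describe the specific downstream constructs.
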