Addgene plasmid #70939: pFOSGE_COF2D12
Purpose: Gateway entry clone
Depositing lab: Alexander Stark. Depositing organization: Research Institute of Molecular Pathology (IMP). Publication: Transcriptional regulators form diverse groups with context-dependent regulatory functions. Stampfel G, Kazmar T, Frank O, Wienerroither S, Reiter F, Stark A. Nature. 2015 Nov 9. doi: 10.1038/nature15545. PubMed 26550828.
Backbone
  Vector backbone: pDONR221
  Backbone manufacturer: Invitrogen
  Backbone size w/o insert (bp): 4762
  Vector type: Gateway entry vector
Growth in bacteria
  Bacterial resistance: Kanamycin, 50 μg/mL
  Growth temperature: 37°C
  Growth strain: DH5alpha
  Copy number: High Copy
Gene/Insert
  Gene/Insert name: Nat1 (alt names: FBgn0031020; CG12202, FBtr0074711)
  Species: D. melanogaster (fly)
  Insert size (bp): 2670
  Cloning method: Gateway Cloning
  Sequencing primers: 5′ M13-F20; 3′ M13R
Terms and licenses: Academic/Nonprofit Terms; Industry Terms: Not Available to Industry
How to cite: pFOSGE_COF2D12 was a gift from Alexander Stark (Addgene plasmid # 70939 ; http://n2t.net/addgene:70939 ; RRID:Addgene_70939)
